>Addgene plasmid #166932 | pG-01 | addgene full sequence | sequence record 333652 | Addgene NGS Result
GCCAGGAACCGTAAAAAGGCCGCGTTGCTGGCGTTTTTCCATAGGCTCCGCCCCCCTGACGAGCATCACA
AAAATCGACGCTCAAGTCAGAGGTGGCGAAACCCGACAGGACTATAAAGATACCAGGCGTTTCCCCCTGG
AAGCTCCCTCGTGCGCTCTCCTGTTCCGACCCTGCCGCTTACCGGATACCTGTCCGCCTTTCTCCCTTCG
GGAAGCGTGGCGCTTTCTCATAGCTCACGCTGTAGGTATCTCAGTTCGGTGTAGGTCGTTCGCTCCAAGC
TGGGCTGTGTGCACGAACCCCCCGTTCAGCCCGACCGCTGCGCCTTATCCGGTAACTATCGTCTTGAGTC
CAACCCGGTAAGACACGACTTATCGCCACTGGCAGCAGCCACTGGTAACAGGATTAGCAGAGCGAGGTAT
GTAGGCGGTGCTACAGAGTTCTTGAAGTGGTGGCCTAACTACGGCTACACTAGAAGAACAGTATTTGGTA
TCTGCGCTCTGCTGAAGCCAGTTACCTTCGGAAAAAGAGTTGGTAGCTCTTGATCCGGCAAACAAACCAC
CGCTGGTAGCGGTGGTTTTTTTGTTTGCAAGCAGCAGATTACGCGCAGAAAAAAAGGATCTCAAGAAGAT
CCTTTGATCTTTTCTACGGGGTCTGACGCTCAGTGGAACGAAAACTCACGTTAAGGGATTTTGGTCATGA
GATTATCAAAAAGGATCTTCACCTAGATCCTTTTAAATTAAAAATGAAGTTTTAAATCAATCTAAAGTAT
ATATGAGTAAACTTGGTCTGACAGTTACCAATGCTTAATCAGTGAGGCACCTATCTCAGCGATCTGTCTA
TTTCGTTCATCCATAGTTGCCTGACTCCCCGTCGTGTAGATAACTACGATACGGGAGGGCTTACCATCTG
GCCCCAGTGCTGCAATGATACCGCGAGAACCACGCTCACCGGCTCCAGATTTATCAGCAATAAACCAGCC
AGCCGGAAGGGCCGAGCGCAGAAGTGGTCCTGCAACTTTATCCGCCTCCATCCAGTCTATTAATTGTTGC
CGGGAAGCTAGAGTAAGTAGTTCGCCAGTTAATAGTTTGCGCAACGTTGTTGCCATTGCTACAGGCATCG
TGGTGTCACGCTCGTCGTTTGGTATGGCTTCATTCAGCTCCGGTTCCCAACGATCAAGGCGAGTTACATG
ATCCCCCATGTTGTGCAAAAAAGCGGTTAGCTCCTTCGGTCCTCCGATCGTTGTCAGAAGTAAGTTGGCC
GCAGTGTTATCACTCATGGTTATGGCAGCACTGCATAATTCTCTTACTGTCATGCCATCCGTAAGATGCT
TTTCTGTGACTGGTGAGTACTCAACCAAGTCATTCTGAGAATAGTGTATGCGGCGACCGAGTTGCTCTTG
CCCGGCGTCAATACGGGATAATACCGCGCCACATAGCAGAACTTTAAAAGTGCTCATCATTGGAAAACGT
TCTTCGGGGCGAAAACTCTCAAGGATCTTACCGCTGTTGAGATCCAGTTCGATGTAACCCACTCGTGCAC
CCAACTGATCTTCAGCATCTTTTACTTTCACCAGCGTTTCTGGGTGAGCAAAAACAGGAAGGCAAAATGC
CGCAAAAAAGGGAATAAGGGCGACACGGAAATGTTGAATACTCATACTCTTCCTTTTTCAATATTATTGA
AGCATTTATCAGGGTTATTGTCTCATGAGCGGATACATATTTGAATGTATTTAGAAAAATAAACAAATAG
GGGTTCCGCGCACATTTCCCCGAAAAGTGCCACCTAAATTGTAAGCGTTAATATTTTGTTAAAATTCGCG
TTAAATTTTTGTTAAATCAGCTCATTTTTTAACCAATAGGCCGAAATCGGCAAAATCCCTTATAAATCAA
AAGAATAGACCGAGATAGGGTTGAGTGGCCGCTACAGGGCGCTCCCATTCGCCATTCAGGCTGCGCAACT
GTTGGGAAGGGCGTTTCGGTGCGGGCCTCTTCGCTATTACGCCAGCTGGCGAAAGGGGGATGTGCTGCAA
GGCGATTAAGTTGGGTAACGCCAGGGTTTTCCCAGTCACGACGTTGTAAAACGACGGCCAGTGAGCGCGA
CGTAATACGACTCACTATAGGGCGAATTGGCGGAAGGCCGTCAAGGCCACGTGTCTTGTCCAGAGCTCGG
TCTCACATCACGCTTGTTCTCATGTCTTGTCTCCTCTGTTTCAAGACGATAGAACAAGCATTTGCACTTA
TTACTTGAGACCAGTAAAGGAGAGGAGCTGTTTACAGGCGTTGTACCCATCTTGGTTGAGTTGGATGGGG
ACGTTAATGGTACCTGGAGCACAAGACTGGCCTCATGGGCCTTCCGCTCACTGCCCGCTTTCCAGTCGGG
AAACCTGTCGTGCCAGCTGCATTAACATGGTCATAGCTGTTTCCTTGCGTATTGGGCGCTCTCCGCTTCC
TCGCTCACTGACTCGCTGCGCTCGGTCGTTCGGGTAAAGCCTGGGGTGCCTAATGAGCAAAAGGCCAGCA
AAAG
Features (pLannotate 1.2.2; 9 found; start..end, strand, type, name):
     36..624     -  rep_origin     ori: high-copy-number ColE1/pMB1/pBR322/pUC origin of replication
    795..1655    -  CDS            AmpR: β-lactamase; bla; confers resistance to ampicillin, carbenicillin, and related antibiotics
   1656..1760    -  promoter       AmpR promoter: bla
   1786..1917    -  rep_origin     M13 ori (fragment): M13 bacteriophage origin of replication; arrow indicates direction of (+) strand synthesis
   1938..2094    -  CDS            lacZα (fragment): LacZα fragment of β-galactosidase; lacZ fragment
   2103..2121    +  promoter       T7 promoter: promoter for bacteriophage T7 RNA polymerase
   2253..2321    +  CDS            (3-F)Tyr-EGFP (fragment): (3-F)Tyr-EGFP is a basic (constitutively fluorescent) green fluorescent protein published in 2004, derived from Aequorea victoria.
   2358..2405    -  CDS            lacI (fragment): lac repressor; lacI; The lac repressor binds to the lac operator to inhibit transcription in E. coli. This inhibition can be relieved by adding lactose or isopropyl-β-D-thiogalactopyranoside (IPTG).
   2442..2482    -  rep_origin     RSF ori (fragment): Plasmids containing the RSF 1030 origin of replication can be propagated in E. coli cells that contain additional plasmids with compatible origins.
