[The description below was written by a language model from this plasmid's Addgene catalogue record and pLannotate feature annotations shown in this document.]
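Description:
pG-01 is a small, high-copy bacterial part plasmid built on the GeneArt pMA gene-synthesis backbone. It is classed as a bacterial expression and synthetic biology vector. It replicates in E. coli from a ColE1/pUC-type origin and is selected with ampicillin through a β-lactamase gene driven by its native bla promoter. The catalogue lists a total size of 2606 bp, whereas the sequenced record used for annotation is 2524 nt, so the two do not agree exactly.

The payload is a short synthetic insert of 84 bp described as a toehold switch, designated block G, flanked by BsaI sites. Toehold switches are engineered RNA riboregulators placed upstream of a coding sequence. They sequester the ribosome binding site and start codon in a hairpin, and translation begins only when a cognate trigger RNA binds the toehold and unfolds the structure. The flanking BsaI sites are type IIS restriction sites, which suggests the block is meant to be released with defined overhangs for Golden Gate-style assembly into larger constructs, although the record gives the cloning method as unknown.

The automated feature table does not label the toehold switch itself. In the insert region it reports a T7 promoter and a short match to an EGFP-family coding sequence. It also finds small fragments resembling lacZα, lacI, an M13 origin and an RSF origin. These are partial hits, and they may reflect backbone remnants or linker and junction sequences rather than functional elements. The plasmid serves as a storage and source vector for one modular part of a toolkit for stringent, multi-level control of gene expression.
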