Addgene plasmid #166932: pG-01
Purpose: Toehold switch part (G)
Depositing lab: Thomas Gorochowski. Depositing organization: University of Bristol. Publication: Harnessing the central dogma for stringent multi-level control of gene expression. Greco FV, Pandi A, Erb TJ, Grierson CS, Gorochowski TE. Nat Commun. 2021 Mar 19;12(1):1738. doi: 10.1038/s41467-021-21995-7. PubMed 33741937.
Backbone
  Vector backbone: pMA
  Backbone manufacturer: GeneArt - Thermo Fisher
  Backbone size w/o insert (bp): 2456
  Total vector size (bp): 2606
  Vector type: Bacterial Expression, Synthetic Biology
Growth in bacteria
  Bacterial resistance: Ampicillin, 100 μg/mL
  Growth temperature: 37°C
  Growth strain: DH5alpha
  Copy number: High Copy
Gene/Insert
  Gene/Insert name: Toehold Switch - Block G - Flanked by BsaI sites (alt name: THS)
  Species: Synthetic
  Insert size (bp): 84
  Cloning method: Unknown
  Sequencing primers: 5′ TTGTAAAACGACGGCCAG; 3′ CATGGTCATAGCTGTTTCC
Terms and licenses: Academic/Nonprofit Terms; Industry Terms: Not Available to Industry
How to cite: pG-01 was a gift from Thomas Gorochowski (Addgene plasmid # 166932 ; http://n2t.net/addgene:166932 ; RRID:Addgene_166932)
