>Addgene plasmid #166932 | pG-01 | depositor partial sequence | sequence record 324742 | pG-01 sequence 84 bps
GGTCTCACATCACGCTTGTTCTCATGTCTTGTCTCCTCTGTTTCAAGACGATAGAACAAGCATTTGCACT
TATTACTTGAGACC
